Addgene plasmid #26183: pMLLCK-J72038
Depositing lab: Christopher Anderson. Depositing organization: University of California, Berkeley.
Backbone
  Vector backbone: pMLL-CK
  Backbone size w/o insert (bp): 2646
  Vector type: Synthetic Biology ; 2ab assembly vector
Growth in bacteria
  Bacterial resistance: Chloramphenicol and Kanamycin, 25 & 50 μg/mL
  Growth temperature: 37°C
  Growth strain: Other
  Growth instructions: Provided in a pir+ strain. Grow at 37C
  Copy number: Low Copy
Gene/Insert
  Gene/Insert name: Med21 aa1-132 for N-terminal tagging (alt names: Bmll7; nMED21; J72038)
  Species: S. cerevisiae (budding yeast)
  Insert size (bp): 405
  Cloning method: Restriction Enzyme; 5′ cloning site BglII (not destroyed); 3′ cloning site BamHI (not destroyed)
  Sequencing primers: 5′ gtatcacgaggcagaatttcag
Terms and licenses: Academic/Nonprofit Terms; Industry Terms: Not Available to Industry
Depositor comments: Note that this plasmid must be grown in both Chloramphenicol and Kanamycin
How to cite: pMLLCK-J72038 was a gift from Christopher Anderson (Addgene plasmid # 26183 ; http://n2t.net/addgene:26183 ; RRID:Addgene_26183)
