[The description below was written by a language model from this plasmid's Addgene catalogue record and pLannotate feature annotations shown in this document.]
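Description:
pMLLCK-J72038 is a small (about 3.05 kb) synthetic-biology part plasmid built on the pMLL-CK backbone, catalogued as a "2ab assembly" vector. It is a bacterial cloning and storage vehicle rather than an expression construct. Replication depends on the R6K γ origin, which fires only when the R6K initiator protein pi is supplied in trans, so the plasmid is maintained, at low copy, in pir+ E. coli hosts. The backbone carries two adjacent selectable markers: a kanamycin resistance gene (aminoglycoside phosphotransferase, aph(3')-Ia) and a chloramphenicol acetyltransferase gene with its own cat promoter, followed by the phage lambda t0 terminator. The depositor specifies that both antibiotics must be used together. In the 2ab scheme, the pairing of markers on a part plasmid is used to select correctly joined products, although the record itself does not explain this mechanism.

The payload is a 405 bp basic part (J72038, also called nMED21 or Bmll7) encoding amino acids 1–132 of Saccharomyces cerevisiae Med21/Srb7. This protein is a subunit of the Mediator coactivator complex, which bridges gene-specific regulators and the RNA polymerase II machinery. The fragment is flanked by intact BglII (5′) and BamHI (3′) sites, consistent with BglBrick-style idempotent joining, and is described as formatted for N-terminal tagging, meaning it is intended to be fused in frame with other coding parts. No promoter driving the insert is annotated. The feature table also shows attB1 and attB2 Gateway-type recombination sites bracketing the marker/origin region, and a putative bacterial terminator fragment near the part, which may insulate it from read-through transcription. The downstream application of the Med21 fusions is not stated in the record.
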