Features (pLannotate 1.2.2; 9 found; start..end, strand, type, name):
      6..401     +  CDS            SRB7 (fragment): MED21_YEAST - Also known as MED21. Experimental evidence at protein level: Swiss-Prot protein existence level 1. Component of the Mediator complex, a coactivator involved in the regulated transcription of nearly all RNA polymerase II-dependent genes. Mediator functions as a bridge to convey information from gene- specific regulatory proteins to the basal RNA polymerase II transcription machinery. The Mediator complex, having a compact conformation in its free form, is recruited to promoters by direct interactions with regulatory proteins and serves for the assembly of a functional preinitiatio
    510..534     -  protein_bind   attB2: mutant version of attB; recombination site for the Gateway® BP reaction BP Clonase™
    695..1510    +  CDS            KanR: aminoglycoside phosphotransferase; aph(3')-Ia; confers resistance to kanamycin in bacteria or G418 (Geneticin®) in eukaryotes
   1622..1719    +  promoter       cat promoter: promoter of the E. coli cat gene encoding chloramphenicol acetyltransferase
   1720..2376    +  CDS            cat: CAT_ECOLX - Experimental evidence at protein level: Swiss-Prot protein existence level 1. This enzyme is an effector of chloramphenicol resistance in bacteria. From Escherichia coli. This protein is used as a marker in many commonly used cloning vectors, such as pACYC184.
   2400..2494    +  terminator     lambda t0 terminator: transcription terminator from phage lambda
   2530..2886    +  rep_origin     R6K γ ori: γ replication origin from E. coli plasmid R6K; requires the R6K initiator protein pi for replication
   2948..2972    +  protein_bind   attB1: mutant version of attB; recombination site for the Gateway® BP reaction BP Clonase™
   2996..3033    -  terminator     bacterial terminator (fragment): putative bacterial transcription terminator
>Addgene plasmid #26183 | pMLLCK-J72038 | depositor full sequence | sequence record 12304 | Author sequence
GATCTATGACCGACCGTCTGACCCAACTCCAAATTTGCCTGGACCAGATGACCGAACAGTTCTGCGCTAC
CCTGAACTACATCGACAAAAACCACGGTTTCGAACGTCTGACCGTTAACGAACCGCAGATGTCTGACAAA
CACGCTACCGTTGTTCCGCCGGAAGAGTTTTCTAACACTATTGACGAACTCTCCACCGACATCATCCTGA
AAACCCGTCAGATCAACAAACTGATCGACTCTCTGCCAGGCGTTGACGTTTCCGCAGAGGAACAACTCCG
TAAAATCGACATGCTCCAAAAAAAGCTCGTTGAAGTTGAAGACGAAAAAATCGAAGCTATCAAAAAAAAA
GAAAAACTGCTGCGTCACGTTGACTCTCTGATCGAAGACTTCGTTGACGGTTAAGGATCCTAACTCGCTC
CTCAGGCTTCCTCGCTCACTGACTCGCTGCGCTCGGTCGTTCGGCTGCGGCGAGCGGTATCAGCTCACTC
AAAGGCGGTAATCAATTCGACCCAGCTTTCTTGTACAAAGTGGTTGATCGGATCTGCTGATCCTTCAACT
CAGCAAAAGTTCGATTTATTCAACAAAGCCACGTTGTGTCTCAAAATCTCTGATGTTACATTGCACAAGA
TAAAAATATATCATCATGAACAATAAAACTGTCTGCTTACATAAACAGTAATACAAGGGGTGTTATGAGC
CATATTCAACGGGAAACGTCTTGCTCCAGGCCGCGATTAAATTCCAACATGGATGCTGATTTATATGGGT
ATAAATGGGCTCGCGATAATGTCGGGCAATCAGGTGCGACAATCTATCGATTGTATGGGAAGCCCGATGC
GCCAGAGTTGTTTCTGAAACATGGCAAAGGTAGCGTTGCCAATGATGTTACAGATGAGATGGTCAGACTA
AACTGGCTGACGGAATTTATGCCTCTTCCGACCATCAAGCATTTTATCCGTACTCCTGATGATGCATGGT
TACTCACCACTGCGATCCCCGGGAAAACAGCATTCCAGGTATTAGAAGAATATCCTGATTCAGGTGAAAA
TATTGTTGATGCGCTGGCAGTGTTCCTGCGCCGGTTGCATTCGATTCCTGTTTGTAATTGTCCTTTTAAC
AGCGATCGCGTATTTCGTCTCGCTCAGGCGCAATCACGAATGAATAACGGTTTGGTTGATGCGAGTGATT
TTGATGACGAGCGTAATGGCTGGCCTGTTGAACAAGTCTGGAAAGAAATGCATAAGCTTTTGCCATTCTC
ACCGGATTCAGTCGTCACTCATGGTGATTTCTCACTTGATAACCTTATTTTTGACGAGGGGAAATTAATA
GGTTGTATTGATGTTGGACGAGTCGGAATCGCAGACCGATACCAGGATCTTGCCATCCTATGGAACTGCC
TCGGTGAGTTTTCTCCTTCATTACAGAAACGGCTTTTTCAAAAATATGGTATTGATAATCCTGATATGAA
TAAATTGCAGTTTCATTTGATGCTCGATGAGTTTTTCTAATCAGAATTGGTTAATTGGTTGTAACACTGG
CAGAGCATTACGCTGACTTGACGGGAGGATCTCTGAAGACTCTCGAGCTGCAGGACTCACAGCTCCTCGG
ATCTTTGATCGGGCACGTAAGAGGTTCCAACTTTCACCATAATGAAATAAGATCACTACCGGGCGTATTT
TTTGAGTTATCGAGATTTTCAGGAGCTAAGGAAGCTAAAATGGAGAAAAAAATCACTGGATATACCACCG
TTGATATATCCCAATGGCATCGTAAAGAACATTTTGAGGCATTTCAGTCAGTTGCTCAATGTACCTATAA
CCAGACCGTTCAGCTGGATATTACGGCCTTTTTAAAGACCGTAAAGAAAAATAAGCACAAGTTTTATCCG
GCCTTTATTCACATTCTTGCCCGCCTGATGAATGCTCATCCGGAATTTCGTATGGCAATGAAAGACGGTG
AGCTGGTGATATGGGATAGTGTTCACCCTTGTTACACCGTTTTCCATGAGCAAACTGAAACGTTTTCATC
GCTCTGGAGTGAATACCACGACGATTTCCGGCAGTTTCTACACATATATTCGCAAGATGTGGCGTGTTAC
GGTGAAAACCTGGCCTATTTCCCTAAAGGGTTTATTGAGAATATGTTTTTCGTCTCAGCCAATCCCTGGG
TGAGTTTCACCAGTTTTGATTTAAACGTGGCCAATATGGACAACTTCTTCGCCCCCGTTTTCACCATGGG
CAAATATTATACGCAAGGCGACAAGGTGCTGATGCCGCTGGCGATTCAGGTTCATCATGCCGTTTGTGAT
GGCTTCCATGTCGGCAGAATGCTTAATGAATTACAACAGTACTGCGATGAGTGGCAGGGCGGGGCGTAAT
TTGATATCGAGCTCGCTTGGACTCCTGTTGATAGATCCAGTAATGACCTCAGAACTCCATCTGGATTTGT
TCAGAACGCTCGGTTGCCGCCGGGCGTTTTTTATTGGTGAGAATCCAAGCCTCGGATCTAGCAGTTCAAC
CTGTTGATAGTACGTACTAAGCTCTCATGTTTCACGTACTAAGCTCTCATGTTTAACGTACTAAGCTCTC
ATGTTTAACGAACTAAACCCTCATGGCTAACGTACTAAGCTCTCATGGCTAACGTACTAAGCTCTCATGT
TTCACGTACTAAGCTCTCATGTTTGAACAATAAAATTAATATAAATCAGCAACTTAAATAGCCTCTAAGG
TTTTAAGTTTTATAAGAAAAAAAAGAATATATAAGGCTTTTAAAGCTTTTAAGGTTTAACGGTTGTGGAC
AACAAGCCAGGGATGTAACGCACTGAGAAGCCCTTAGAGCCTCTCAAAGCAATTTTGAGTGACACAGGAA
CACTTAACGGCTGACATGGGAATTAGCCATGGGCCCGTGCGAATCACGGATCTCCCGATCAAGAATTGCC
ATTATCAACAAGTTTGTACAAAAAAGCAGGCTCCGAATTGGTATCACGAGGCAGAATTTCAGATAAAAAA
AATCCTTAGCTTTCGCTAAGGATCTGAAGTGGAATTCATGA
