>Addgene plasmid #26183 | pMLLCK-J72038 | addgene partial sequence | sequence record 32301 | 26183 with Kan-R (5' ATCGCGAGCCCATTTATACC 3')
AGACGTTTCCCGTTGAATATGGCTCATAACACCCCTTGTATTACTGTTTATGTAAGCAGACAGTTTTATT
GTTCATGATGATATATTTTTATCTTGTGCAATGTAACATCAGAGATTTTGAGACACAACGTGGCTTTGTT
GAATAAATCGAACTTTTGCTGAGTTGAAGGATCAGCAGATCCGATCAACCACTTTGTACAAGAAAGCTGG
GTCGAATTGATTACCGCCTTTGAGTGAGCTGATACCGCTCGCCGCAGCCGAACGACCGAGCGCAGCGAGT
CAGTGAGCGAGGAAGCCTGAGGAGCGAGTTAGGATCCTTAACCGTCAACGAAGTCTTCGATCAGAGAGTC
AACGTGACGCAGCAGTTTTTCTTTTTTTTTGATAGCTTCGATTTTTTCGTCTTCAACTTCAACGAGCTTT
TTTTGGAGCATGTCGATTTTACGGAGTTGTTCCTCTGCGGAAACGTCAACGCCTGGCAGAGAGTCGATCA
GTTTGTTGATCTGACGGGTTTTCAGGATGATGTCGGTGGAGAGTTCGTCAATAGTGTTAGAAAACTCTTC
CGGCGGAACAACGGTAGCGTGTTTGTCAGACATCTGCGGTTCGTTAACGGTCAGACGTTCGAAACCGTGG
TTTTTGTCGATGTAGTTCAGGGTAGCGCAGAACTGTTCGGTCATCTGGTCCAGGCAAATTTGGAGTTGGG
TCAGACGGTCGGTCATAGATCTCATGAATTCCACTTCAGATCCTTAGCGAAAGCTAAGGATTTTTTTTAT
CTGAAATTCTGCCTCGTGATACCAATTCGGAGCCTGCTTTTTTGTACAAA
